Addgene plasmid #87529: pTALE-STAR-G_RFP entry
Purpose: (Empty Backbone) Destination vector for domain insertion
Depositing lab: Steve Pollard. Depositing organization: University of Edinburgh. Publication: STAR: a simple TAL effector assembly reaction using isothermal assembly. Gogolok S, Garcia-Diaz C, Pollard SM. Sci Rep. 2016 Sep 12;6:33209. doi: 10.1038/srep33209. PubMed 27615025.
Backbone
  Vector backbone: pCAG-GFP-IRES-puro
  Vector type: TALEN, Synthetic Biology ; TALE empty functional domain
  Selectable markers: RFP under bacterial promoter
Growth in bacteria
  Bacterial resistance: Ampicillin, 100 μg/mL
  Growth temperature: 37°C
  Growth strain: DH5alpha
  Copy number: High Copy
Gene/Insert
  Gene/Insert name: None
Terms and licenses: Academic/Nonprofit Terms; Industry Terms: Not Available to Industry
How to cite: pTALE-STAR-G_RFP entry was a gift from Steve Pollard (Addgene plasmid # 87529 ; http://n2t.net/addgene:87529 ; RRID:Addgene_87529)
