[The description below was written by a language model from this plasmid's Addgene catalogue record and pLannotate feature annotations shown in this document.]
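Description:
pTALE-STAR-G_RFP entry is an empty destination vector from the STAR (simple TAL effector assembly reaction) system, built on a pCAG-GFP-IRES-puro mammalian expression backbone and intended to receive a functional domain for a designer TAL effector. It is propagated in E. coli as a high-copy plasmid through a ColE1/pUC-type origin, with ampicillin resistance from the β-lactamase gene. The annotated sequence shows no GFP, IRES or puromycin resistance features, so these backbone elements appear to have been replaced or removed, and no mammalian selection marker is recorded.

The mammalian expression unit is driven by the CAG arrangement: CMV enhancer, chicken β-actin promoter and a chimeric β-actin/β-globin intron. This is followed by a 3xFLAG epitope tag and fragments matching the Xanthomonas TAL effector proteins AvrXa10 and AvrBs3. These fragments most likely represent the N- and C-terminal TALE scaffold regions flanking the position where a repeat array would sit, although the record does not spell this out.

Downstream lies a BioBrick-flanked bacterial cassette in which the lac promoter and operator drive mRFP1, ending in the rrnB T1 and T7Te terminators. A bGH polyadenylation signal then closes the mammalian transcription unit. The catalogue lists this "RFP under bacterial promoter" as the selectable marker. This suggests it works as a visual placeholder: colonies carrying the parental vector turn red, while clones in which the cassette has been replaced by an effector domain would lose colour. The "G" in the name is not explained in the record. Residual SV40 origin, promoter fragments and poly(A) signals are also present in the backbone. The short TetR and lacI hits look like incidental annotation matches rather than functional genes.
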