Features (pLannotate 1.2.2; 30 found; start..end, strand, type, name):
      1..380     +  enhancer       CMV enhancer: human cytomegalovirus immediate early enhancer
    383..658     +  promoter       chicken β-actin promoter: No description available
    659..1667    +  intron         chimeric intron: chimera between introns from chicken β-actin and rabbit β-globin
   1740..1805    +  CDS            3xFLAG: three tandem FLAG® epitope tags, followed by an enterokinase cleavage site
   1857..2267    +  CDS            avrXa10 (fragment): AVX10_XANOO - Experimental evidence at protein level: Swiss-Prot protein existence level 1. Avirulence protein. Induces the hypersensitive response (HR)in rice plants carrying the resistance gene Xa10. Activity depends on the presence of the core repeat domains; replacement with repeat domains from other proteins (AvrBs3 of X.euvesicatoria (AC P14727) or AvrXa7 of this organism) does not elicit the HR. Probably acts as a transcription factor in its host plant (rice) to induce plant resistance or disease. From Xanthomonas oryzae pv. oryzae.
   2301..2327    +  CDS            TetR (fragment): tetracycline resistance regulatory protein; tetR
   2420..2608    +  CDS            avrBs3 (fragment): AVRB3_XANEU - Experimental evidence at protein level: Swiss-Prot protein existence level 1. Avirulence protein. Acts as a transcription factor in C.annuum plants. In susceptible plants lacking the Bs3 resistance gene induces expression of a number of genes, including genes homologous to a family of auxin-induced genes, alpha-expansin genes, pectate lyase, anthocyanidin glucoside rhamnosyl transferase and at least one transcription factor, UPA20. Their expression leads to plant hypertrophy in mesophyll cells, probably mainly mediated by UPA20 (PubMed:17962565). In resistant plants induces the h
   2671..2692    +  misc_feature   BioBrick prefix: BioBrick prefix for parts that do not start with "ATG"
   2693..2780    +  CDS            lacI (fragment): lac repressor; lacI; The lac repressor binds to the lac operator to inhibit transcription in E. coli. This inhibition can be relieved by adding lactose or isopropyl-β-D-thiogalactopyranoside (IPTG).
   2793..2814    +  protein_bind   CAP binding site: CAP binding activates transcription in the presence of cAMP. E. coli catabolite activator protein
   2829..2859    +  promoter       lac promoter: promoter for the E. coli lac operon
   2867..2883    +  protein_bind   lac operator: The lac repressor binds to the lac operator to inhibit transcription in E. coli. This inhibition can be relieved by adding lactose or isopropyl-β-D-thiogalactopyranoside (IPTG). lac repressor encoded by lacI
   2919..3593    +  CDS            mRFP1: mRFP1 is a basic (constitutively fluorescent) red fluorescent protein published in 2002, derived from Discosoma sp.. It is reported to be a somewhat slowly-maturing monomer with low acid sensitivity.
   3641..3712    +  terminator     rrnB T1 terminator: transcription terminator T1 from the E. coli rrnB gene
   3728..3755    +  terminator     T7Te terminator: phage T7 early transcription terminator
   3762..3782    +  misc_feature   BioBrick suffix: universal suffix for all parts
   3821..4045    +  polyA_signal   bGH poly(A) signal: bovine growth hormone polyadenylation signal
   4049..4065    +  promoter       SV40 promoter (fragment): SV40 enhancer and early promoter
   4116..4132    -  protein_bind   lac operator: The lac repressor binds to the lac operator to inhibit transcription in E. coli. This inhibition can be relieved by adding lactose or isopropyl-β-D-thiogalactopyranoside (IPTG). lac repressor encoded by lacI
   4140..4170    -  promoter       lac promoter: promoter for the E. coli lac operon
   4185..4206    -  protein_bind   CAP binding site: CAP binding activates transcription in the presence of cAMP. E. coli catabolite activator protein
   4219..4258    -  CDS            lacI (fragment): lac repressor; lacI; The lac repressor binds to the lac operator to inhibit transcription in E. coli. This inhibition can be relieved by adding lactose or isopropyl-β-D-thiogalactopyranoside (IPTG).
   4265..4287    +  promoter       SV40 promoter (fragment): SV40 enhancer and early promoter
   4311..4446    +  rep_origin     SV40 ori: SV40 origin of replication
   4466..4600    +  polyA_signal   SV40 poly(A) signal: SV40 polyadenylation signal
   4602..4656    -  CDS            lacI (fragment): lac repressor; lacI; The lac repressor binds to the lac operator to inhibit transcription in E. coli. This inhibition can be relieved by adding lactose or isopropyl-β-D-thiogalactopyranoside (IPTG).
   4839..5427    -  rep_origin     ori: high-copy-number ColE1/pMB1/pBR322/pUC origin of replication
   5598..6458    -  CDS            AmpR: β-lactamase; bla; confers resistance to ampicillin, carbenicillin, and related antibiotics
   6459..6475    -  promoter       AmpR promoter (fragment): bla
   7061..7195    +  polyA_signal   SV40 poly(A) signal: SV40 polyadenylation signal
>Addgene plasmid #87529 | pTALE-STAR-G_RFP entry | depositor full sequence | sequence record 170714 | Full Sequence
GACATTGATTATTGACTAGTTATTAATAGTAATCAATTACGGGGTCATTAGTTCATAGCCCATATATGGA
GTTCCGCGTTACATAACTTACGGTAAATGGCCCGCCTGGCTGACCGCCCAACGACCCCCGCCCATTGACG
TCAATAATGACGTATGTTCCCATAGTAACGCCAATAGGGACTTTCCATTGACGTCAATGGGTGGACTATT
TACGGTAAACTGCCCACTTGGCAGTACATCAAGTGTATCATATGCCAAGTACGCCCCCTATTGACGTCAA
TGACGGTAAATGGCCCGCCTGGCATTATGCCCAGTACATGACCTTATGGGACTTTCCTACTTGGCAGTAC
ATCTACGTATTAGTCATCGCTATTACCATGGGTCGAGGTGAGCCCCACGTTCTGCTTCACTCTCCCCATC
TCCCCCCCCTCCCCACCCCCAATTTTGTATTTATTTATTTTTTAATTATTTTGTGCAGCGATGGGGGCGG
GGGGGGGGGGGGCGCGCGCCAGGCGGGGCGGGGCGGGGCGAGGGGCGGGGCGGGGCGAGGCGGAGAGGTG
CGGCGGCAGCCAATCAGAGCGGCGCGCTCCGAAAGTTTCCTTTTATGGCGAGGCGGCGGCGGCGGCGGCC
CTATAAAAAGCGAAGCGCGCGGCGGGCGGGAGTCGCTGCGTTGCCTTCGCCCCGTGCCCCGCTCCGCGCC
GCCTCGCGCCGCCCGCCCCGGCTCTGACTGACCGCGTTACTCCCACAGGTGAGCGGGCGGGACGGCCCTT
CTCCTCCGGGCTGTAATTAGCGCTTGGTTTAATGACGGCTCGTTTCTTTTCTGTGGCTGCGTGAAAGCCT
TAAAGGGCTCCGGGAGGGCCCTTTGTGCGGGGGGGAGCGGCTCGGGGGGTGCGTGCGTGTGTGTGTGCGT
GGGGAGCGCCGCGTGCGGCCCGCGCTGCCCGGCGGCTGTGAGCGCTGCGGGCGCGGCGCGGGGCTTTGTG
CGCTCCGCGTGTGCGCGAGGGGAGCGCGGCCGGGGGCGGTGCCCCGCGGTGCGGGGGGGCTGCGAGGGGA
ACAAAGGCTGCGTGCGGGGTGTGTGCGTGGGGGGGTGAGCAGGGGGTGTGGGCGCGGCGGTCGGGCTGTA
ACCCCCCCCTGCACCCCCCTCCCCGAGTTGCTGAGCACGGCCCGGCTTCGGGTGCGGGGCTCCGTGCGGG
GCGTGGCGCGGGGCTCGCCGTGCCGGGCGGGGGGTGGCGGCAGGTGGGGGTGCCGGGCGGGGCGGGGCCG
CCTCGGGCCGGGGAGGGCTCGGGGGAGGGGCGCGGCGGCCCCGGAGCGCCGGCGGCTGTCGAGGCGCGGC
GAGCCGCAGCCATTGCCTTTTATGGTAATCGTGCGAGAGGGCGCAGGGACTTCCTTTGTCCCAAATCTGG
CGGAGCCGAAATCTGGGAGGCGCCGCCGCACCCCCTCTAGCGGGCGCGGGCGAAGCGGTGCGGCGCCGGC
AGGAAGGAAATGGGCGGGGAGGGCCTTCGTGCGTCGCCGCGCCGCCGTCCCCTTCTCCATCTCCAGCCTC
GGGGCTGCCGCAGGGGGACGGCTGCCTTCGGGGGGGACGGGGCAGGGCGGGGTTCGGCTTCTGGCGTGTG
ACCGGCGGCTCTAGAGCCTCTGCTAACCATGTTCATGCCTTCTTCTTTTTCCTACAGCTCCTGGGCAACG
TGCTGGTTGTTGTGCTGTCTCATCATTTTGGCAAAGAATTCCTCGAGGCCGCCACCATGGACTACAAAGA
CCATGACGGTGATTATAAAGATCATGACATCGATTACAAGGATGACGATGACAAGATGGCCCCCAAGAAG
AAGAGGAAGGTGGGCATTCACCGCGGGGTACCTATGGTGGACTTGAGGACACTCGGTTATTCGCAACAGC
AACAGGAGAAAATCAAGCCTAAGGTCAGGAGCACCGTCGCGCAACACCACGAGGCGCTTGTGGGGCATGG
CTTCACTCATGCGCATATTGTCGCGCTTTCACAGCACCCTGCGGCGCTTGGGACGGTGGCTGTCAAATAC
CAAGATATGATTGCGGCCCTGCCCGAAGCCACGCACGAGGCAATTGTAGGGGTCGGTAAACAGTGGTCGG
GAGCGCGAGCACTTGAGGCGCTGCTGACTGTGGCGGGTGAGCTTAGGGGGCCTCCGCTCCAGCTCGACAC
CGGGCAGCTGCTGAAGATCGCGAAGAGAGGGGGAGTAACAGCGGTAGAGGCAGTGCACGCCTGGCGCAAT
GCGCTCACCGGGGCCCCCTTGAACCTGCAGGATACGTTTATCAGTGATAAAGTGTCAAGCATGACAAAGT
TGCAGCCGAATACAGTGGTATCCTGCAGGTGCTCTGTCAGGACCACGGGCTTACGCCACAACAGGTGGTG
GCGATTGCATCTAATCACGGCGGACGCCCTGCCTTGGTGTCCATCGTAGCCCAATTGTCCAGGCCCGATC
CCGCGTTGGCTGCGTTAACGAATGACCATCTGGTGGCGTTGGCATGTCTTGGTGGACGACCCGCGCTCGA
TGCAGTCAAAAAGGGTCTGCCTCATGCTCCCGCATTGATCAAAAGAACCAACCGGCGGATTCCCGAGAGA
ACTTCCCATCGAGTCGCGGCTAGCCCCAAGAAGAAGAGAAAGGTGGAGGCCAGCGGTTCCGGACAGTAGA
GACGCCATTGGAATTCGCGGCCGCTTCTAGAGCAATACGCAAACCGCCTCTCCCCGCGCGTTGGCCGATT
CATTAATGCAGCTGGCACGACAGGTTTCCCGACTGGAAAGCGGGCAGTGAGCGCAACGCAATTAATGTGA
GTTAGCTCACTCATTAGGCACCCCAGGCTTTACACTTTATGCTTCCGGCTCGTATGTTGTGTGGAATTGT
GAGCGGATAACAATTTCACACATACTAGAGAAAGAGGAGAAATACTAGATGGCTTCCTCCGAAGACGTTA
TCAAAGAGTTCATGCGTTTCAAAGTTCGTATGGAAGGTTCCGTTAACGGTCACGAGTTCGAAATCGAAGG
TGAAGGTGAAGGTCGTCCGTACGAAGGTACCCAGACCGCTAAACTGAAAGTTACCAAAGGTGGTCCGCTG
CCGTTCGCTTGGGACATCCTGTCCCCGCAGTTCCAGTACGGTTCCAAAGCTTACGTTAAACACCCGGCTG
ACATCCCGGACTACCTGAAACTGTCCTTCCCGGAAGGTTTCAAATGGGAACGTGTTATGAACTTCGAAGA
CGGTGGTGTTGTTACCGTTACCCAGGACTCCTCCCTGCAAGACGGTGAGTTCATCTACAAAGTTAAACTG
CGTGGTACCAACTTCCCGTCCGACGGTCCGGTTATGCAGAAAAAAACCATGGGTTGGGAAGCTTCCACCG
AACGTATGTACCCGGAAGACGGTGCTCTGAAAGGTGAAATCAAAATGCGTCTGAAACTGAAAGACGGTGG
TCACTACGACGCTGAAGTTAAAACCACCTACATGGCTAAAAAACCGGTTCAGCTGCCGGGTGCTTACAAA
ACCGACATCAAACTGGACATCACCTCCCACAACGAAGACTACACCATCGTTGAACAGTACGAACGTGCTG
AAGGTCGTCACTCCACCGGTGCTTAATAACGCTGATAGTGCTAGTGTAGATCGCTACTAGAGCCAGGCAT
CAAATAAAACGAAAGGCTCAGTCGAAAGACTGGGCCTTTCGTTTTATCTGTTGTTTGTCGGTGAACGCTC
TCTACTAGAGTCACACTGGCTCACCTTCGGGTGGGCCTTTCTGCGTTTATATACTAGTAGCGGCCGCTGC
AGTCAGACCGTCTCAAGCTGAGCTCGCTGATCAGCCTCGACTGTGCCTTCTAGTTGCCAGCCATCTGTTG
TTTGCCCCTCCCCCGTGCCTTCCTTGACCCTGGAAGGTGCCACTCCCACTGTCCTTTCCTAATAAAATGA
GGAAATTGCATCGCATTGTCTGAGTAGGTGTCATTCTATTCTGGGGGGTGGGGTGGGGCAGGACAGCAAG
GGGGAGGATTGGGAAGACAATAGCAGGCATGCTGGGGATGCGGTGGGCTCTATGGCTTCTGAGGCGGAAA
GAACCTGCAGCCCAAGCTTGGCGTAATCATGGTCATAGCTGTTTCCTGTGTGAAATTGTTATCCGCTCAC
AATTCCACACAACATACGAGCCGGAAGCATAAAGTGTAAAGCCTGGGGTGCCTAATGAGTGAGCTAACTC
ACATTAATTGCGTTGCGCTCACTGCCCGCTTTCCAGTCGGGAAACCTGTCGTGCCAGCGGATCCGCATCT
CAATTAGTCAGCAACCATAGTCCCGCCCCTAACTCCGCCCATCCCGCCCCTAACTCCGCCCAGTTCCGCC
CATTCTCCGCCCCATGGCTGACTAATTTTTTTTATTTATGCAGAGGCCGAGGCCGCCTCGGCCTCTGAGC
TATTCCAGAAGTAGTGAGGAGGCTTTTTTGGAGGCCTAGGCTTTTGCAAAAAGCTAACTTGTTTATTGCA
GCTTATAATGGTTACAAATAAAGCAATAGCATCACAAATTTCACAAATAAAGCATTTTTTTCACTGCATT
CTAGTTGTGGTTTGTCCAAACTCATCAATGTATCTTATCATGTCTGGATCCGCTGCATTAATGAATCGGC
CAACGCGCGGGGAGAGGCGGTTTGCGTATTGGGCGCTCTTCCGCTTCCTCGCTCACTGACTCGCTGCGCT
CGGTCGTTCGGCTGCGGCGAGCGGTATCAGCTCACTCAAAGGCGGTAATACGGTTATCCACAGAATCAGG
GGATAACGCAGGAAAGAACATGTGAGCAAAAGGCCAGCAAAAGGCCAGGAACCGTAAAAAGGCCGCGTTG
CTGGCGTTTTTCCATAGGCTCCGCCCCCCTGACGAGCATCACAAAAATCGACGCTCAAGTCAGAGGTGGC
GAAACCCGACAGGACTATAAAGATACCAGGCGTTTCCCCCTGGAAGCTCCCTCGTGCGCTCTCCTGTTCC
GACCCTGCCGCTTACCGCATACCTGTCCGCCTTTCTCCCTTCGGGAAGCGTGGCGCTTTCTCAATGCTCA
CGCTGTAGGTATCTCAGTTCGGTGTAGGTCGTTCGCTCCAAGCTGGGCTGTGTGCACGAACCCCCCGTTC
AGCCCGACCGCTGCGCCTTATCCGGTAACTATCGTCTTGAGTCCAACCCGGTAAGACACGACTTATCGCC
ACTGGCAGCAGCCACTGGTAACAGGATTAGCAGAGCGAGGTATGTAGGCGGTGCTACAGAGTTCTTGAAG
TGGTGGCCTAACTACGGCTACACTAGAAGGACAGTATTTGGTATCTGCGCTCTGCTGAAGCCAGTTACCT
TCGGAAAAAGAGTTGGTAGCTCTTGATCCGGCAAACAAACCACCGCTGGTAGCGGTGGTTTTTTTGTTTG
CAAGCAGCAGATTACGCGCAGAAAAAAAGGATCTCAAGAAGATCCTTTGATCTTTTCTACGGGGTCTGAC
GCTCAGTGGAACGAAAACTCACGTTAAGGGATTTTGGTCATGAGATTATCAAAAAGGATCTTCACCTAGA
TCCTTTTAAATTAAAAATGAAGTTTTAAATCAATCTAAAGTATATATGAGTAAACTTGGTCTGACAGTTA
CCAATGCTTAATCAGTGAGGCACCTATCTCAGCGATCTGTCTATTTCGTTCATCCATAGTTGCCTGACTC
CCCGTCGTGTAGATAACTACGATACGGGAGGGCTTACCATCTGGCCCCAGTGCTGCAATGATACCGCGAG
ACCCACGCTCACCGGCTCCAGATTTATCAGCAATAAACCAGCCAGCCGGAAGGGCCGAGCGCAGAAGTGG
TCCTGCAACTTTATCCGCCTCCATCCAGTCTATTAATTGTTGCCGGGAAGCTAGAGTAAGTAGTTCGCCA
GTTAATAGTTTGCGCAACGTTGTTGCCATTGCTACAGGCATCGTGGTGTCACGCTCGTCGTTTGGTATGG
CTTCATTCAGCTCCGGTTCCCAACGATCAAGGCGAGTTACATGATCCCCCATGTTGTGCAAAAAAGCGGT
TAGCTCCTTCGGTCCTCCGATCGTTGTCAGAAGTAAGTTGGCCGCAGTGTTATCACTCATGGTTATGGCA
GCACTGCATAATTCTCTTACTGTCATGCCATCCGTAAGATGCTTTTCTGTGACTGGTGAGTACTCAACCA
AGTCATTCTGAGAATAGTGTATGCGGCGACCGAGTTGCTCTTGCCCGGCGTCAATACGGGATAATACCGC
GCCACATAGCAGAACTTTAAAAGTGCTCATCATTGGAAAACGTTCTTCGGGGCGAAAACTCTCAAGGATC
TTACCGCTGTTGAGATCCAGTTCGATGTAACCCACTCGTGCACCCAACTGATCTTCAGCATCTTTTACTT
TCACCAGCGTTTCTGGGTGAGCAAAAACAGGAAGGCAAAATGCCGCAAAAAAGGGAATAAGGGCGACACG
GAAATGTTGAATACTCATACTCTTCCTTTTTCAATGACCGCTTTGGAAAAACAAAGACTGTATTTCCTGG
AAATTAATGTTTATTCAATAAACTGTGTATTCAGCTATATCACATAGTGGTGAGGCTGAAATGAGGCGGG
AAGAGGCGGTTGGGGCTTAATTATATCAATTTGGGTGGCCCCACAGCGCCTCCAAGGCGCCAGTCCTGTT
TTGACAAGTTGCCTCTGGAAGCCTCTACAATGCCTCTCTTCTTTTTCTCCAGAGTAAGCGGAGGCCAGGG
GCCCCCGGCCTCTGCTTAATACTAAAAAAAACAGCTGTTGTCATAGTAATGATTGGGTGGAAACATTCCA
GGCCTGGGTGGAGAGGCTTTTTGCTTCCTCTTGCAAAACCACACTGACATTCCAGGCCTGGGTGGAGAGG
CTTTTTGCTTCCTCTTGCAAAACCACACTGCCCTCTGGAGGGCAGTTGCCTAGCAACTAACTAAAAGAGG
ATGTCGCACGGCCAGCTGCGGTCAGTTAGTCACTTCCTGCTTAACTGACTTGACATTTTCTATTTTAAGA
GTCGGGAGGAAAATTACTGTGTTGGAGGCCCTCCGCCATCTTCTGAAGCTGAATCGAATTAACTTGTTTA
TTGCAGCTTATAATGGTTACAAATAAAGCAATAGCATCACAAATTTCACAAATAAAGCATTTTTTTCACT
GCATTCTAGTTGTGGTTTGTCCAAACTCATCAATGTATCTTATCATGTCTGGATCTGATATCATCGTC
