>Addgene plasmid #87529 | pTALE-STAR-G_RFP entry | depositor partial sequence | sequence record 170715 | Functional TALE domains incl. RFP cassette/domain insertion site
ATGGACTACAAAGACCATGACGGTGATTATAAAGATCATGACATCGATTACAAGGATGACGATGACAAGA
TGGCCCCCAAGAAGAAGAGGAAGGTGGGCATTCACCGCGGGGTACCTATGGTGGACTTGAGGACACTCGG
TTATTCGCAACAGCAACAGGAGAAAATCAAGCCTAAGGTCAGGAGCACCGTCGCGCAACACCACGAGGCG
CTTGTGGGGCATGGCTTCACTCATGCGCATATTGTCGCGCTTTCACAGCACCCTGCGGCGCTTGGGACGG
TGGCTGTCAAATACCAAGATATGATTGCGGCCCTGCCCGAAGCCACGCACGAGGCAATTGTAGGGGTCGG
TAAACAGTGGTCGGGAGCGCGAGCACTTGAGGCGCTGCTGACTGTGGCGGGTGAGCTTAGGGGGCCTCCG
CTCCAGCTCGACACCGGGCAGCTGCTGAAGATCGCGAAGAGAGGGGGAGTAACAGCGGTAGAGGCAGTGC
ACGCCTGGCGCAATGCGCTCACCGGGGCCCCCTTGAACCTGCAGGATACGTTTATCAGTGATAAAGTGTC
AAGCATGACAAAGTTGCAGCCGAATACAGTGGTATCCTGCAGGTGCTCTGTCAGGACCACGGGCTTACGC
CACAACAGGTGGTGGCGATTGCATCTAATCACGGCGGACGCCCTGCCTTGGTGTCCATCGTAGCCCAATT
GTCCAGGCCCGATCCCGCGTTGGCTGCGTTAACGAATGACCATCTGGTGGCGTTGGCATGTCTTGGTGGA
CGACCCGCGCTCGATGCAGTCAAAAAGGGTCTGCCTCATGCTCCCGCATTGATCAAAAGAACCAACCGGC
GGATTCCCGAGAGAACTTCCCATCGAGTCGCGGCTAGCCCCAAGAAGAAGAGAAAGGTGGAGGCCAGCGG
TTCCGGACAGTAGAGACGCCATTGGAATTCGCGGCCGCTTCTAGAGCAATACGCAAACCGCCTCTCCCCG
CGCGTTGGCCGATTCATTAATGCAGCTGGCACGACAGGTTTCCCGACTGGAAAGCGGGCAGTGAGCGCAA
CGCAATTAATGTGAGTTAGCTCACTCATTAGGCACCCCAGGCTTTACACTTTATGCTTCCGGCTCGTATG
TTGTGTGGAATTGTGAGCGGATAACAATTTCACACATACTAGAGAAAGAGGAGAAATACTAGATGGCTTC
CTCCGAAGACGTTATCAAAGAGTTCATGCGTTTCAAAGTTCGTATGGAAGGTTCCGTTAACGGTCACGAG
TTCGAAATCGAAGGTGAAGGTGAAGGTCGTCCGTACGAAGGTACCCAGACCGCTAAACTGAAAGTTACCA
AAGGTGGTCCGCTGCCGTTCGCTTGGGACATCCTGTCCCCGCAGTTCCAGTACGGTTCCAAAGCTTACGT
TAAACACCCGGCTGACATCCCGGACTACCTGAAACTGTCCTTCCCGGAAGGTTTCAAATGGGAACGTGTT
ATGAACTTCGAAGACGGTGGTGTTGTTACCGTTACCCAGGACTCCTCCCTGCAAGACGGTGAGTTCATCT
ACAAAGTTAAACTGCGTGGTACCAACTTCCCGTCCGACGGTCCGGTTATGCAGAAAAAAACCATGGGTTG
GGAAGCTTCCACCGAACGTATGTACCCGGAAGACGGTGCTCTGAAAGGTGAAATCAAAATGCGTCTGAAA
CTGAAAGACGGTGGTCACTACGACGCTGAAGTTAAAACCACCTACATGGCTAAAAAACCGGTTCAGCTGC
CGGGTGCTTACAAAACCGACATCAAACTGGACATCACCTCCCACAACGAAGACTACACCATCGTTGAACA
GTACGAACGTGCTGAAGGTCGTCACTCCACCGGTGCTTAATAACGCTGATAGTGCTAGTGTAGATCGCTA
CTAGAGCCAGGCATCAAATAAAACGAAAGGCTCAGTCGAAAGACTGGGCCTTTCGTTTTATCTGTTGTTT
GTCGGTGAACGCTCTCTACTAGAGTCACACTGGCTCACCTTCGGGTGGGCCTTTCTGCGTTTATATACTA
GTAGCGGCCGCTGCAGTCAGACCGTCTCAAGCT
