>Addgene plasmid #87529 | pTALE-STAR-G_RFP entry | depositor partial sequence | sequence record 170716 | half repeat encoding NH
CTTACGCCACAACAGGTGGTGGCGATTGCATCTAATCACGGCGGACGCCCTGCCTTGGTG
