>Addgene plasmid #87529 | pTALE-STAR-G_RFP entry | addgene partial sequence | sequence record 174796 | Addgene Partial NGS Result
GCCTCGGGCCGGGGAGGGCTCGGGGGAGGGGCGCGGCGGCCCCCGGAGCGCCGGCGGCTGTCGAGGCGCG
GCGAGCCGCAGCCATTGCCTTTTATGGTAATCGTGCGAGAGGGCGCAGGGACTTCCTTTGTCCCAAATCT
GTGCGGAGCCGAAATCTGGGAGGCGCCGCCGCACCCCCTCTAGCGGGCGCGGGGCGAAGCGGTGCGGCGC
CGGCAGGAAGGAAATGGGCGGGGAGGGCCTTCGTGCGTCGCCGCGCCGCCGTCCCCTTCTCCCTCTCCAG
CCTCGGGGCTGTCCGCGGGGGGACGGCTGCCTTCGGGGGGGACGGGGCAGGGCGGGGTTCGGCTTCTGGC
GTGTGACCGGCGGCTCTAGAGCCTCTGCTAACCATGTTCATGCCTTCTTCTTTTTCCTACAGCTCCTGGG
CAACGTGCTGGTTATTGTGCTGTCTCATCATTTTGGCAAAGAATTCCTCGAGGCCGCCACCATGGACTAC
AAAGACCATGACGGTGATTATAAAGATCATGACATCGATTACAAGGATGACGATGACAAGATGGCCCCCA
AGAAGAAGAGGAAGGTGGGCATTCACCGCGGGGTACCTATGGTGGACTTGAGGACACTCGGTTATTCGCA
ACAGCAACAGGAGAAAATCAAGCCTAAGGTCAGGAGCACCGTCGCGCAACACCACGAGGCGCTTGTGGGG
CATGGCTTCACTCATGCGCATATTGTCGCGCTTTCACAGCACCCTGCGGCGCTTGGGACGGTGGCTGTCA
AATACCAAGATATGATTGCGGCCCTGCCCGAAGCCACGCACGAGGCAATTGTAGGGGTCGGTAAACAGTG
GTCGGGAGCGCGAGCACTTGAGGCGCTGCTGACTGTGGCGGGTGAGCTTAGGGGGCCTCCGCTCCAGCTC
GACACCGGGCAGCTGCTGAAGATCGCGAAGAGAGGGGGAGTAACAGCGGTAGAGGCAGTGCACGCCTGGC
GCAATGCGCTCACCGGGGCCCCCTTGAACCTGCAGGATACGTTTATCAGTGATAAAGTGTCAAGCATGAC
AAAGTTGCAGCCGAATACAGTGGTATCCTGCAGGTGCTCTGTCAGGACCACGGGCTTACGCCACAACAGG
TGGTGGCGATTGCATCTAATCACGGCGGACGCCCTGCCTTGGTGTCCATCGTAGCCCAATTGTCCAGGCC
CGATCCCGCGTTGGCTGCGTTAACGAATGACCATCTGGTGGCGTTGGCATGTCTTGGTGGACGACCCGCG
CTCGATGCAGTCAAAAAGGGTCTGCCTCATGCTCCCGCATTGATCAAAAGAACCAACCGGCGGATTCCCG
AGAGAACTTCCCATCGAGTCGCGGCTAGCCCCAAGAAGAAGAGAAAGGTGGAGGCCAGCGGTTCCGGACA
GTAGAGACGCCATTGGAATTCGCGGCCGCTTCTAGAGCAATACGCAAACCGCCTCTCCCCGCGCGTTGGC
CGATTCATTAATGCAGCTGGCACGACAGGTTTCCCGACTGGAAAGCGGGCAGTGAGCGCAACGCAATTAA
TGTGAGTTAGCTCACTCATTAGGCACCCCAGGCTTTACACTTTATGCTTCCGGCTCGTATGTTGTGTGGA
ATTGTGAGCGGATAACAATTTCACACATACTAGAGAAAGAGGAGAAATACTAGATGGCTTCCTCCGAAGA
CGTTATCAAAGAGTTCATGCGTTTCAAAGTTCGTATGGAAGGTTCCGTTAACGGTCACGAGTTCGAAATC
GAAGGTGAAGGTGAAGGTCGTCCGTACGAAGGTACCCAGACCGCTAAACTGAAAGTTACCAAAGGTGGTC
CGCTGCCGTTCGCTTGGGACATCCTGTCCCCGCAGTTCCAGTACGGTTCCAAAGCTTACGTTAAACACCC
GGCTGACATCCCGGACTACCTGAAACTGTCCTTCCCGGAAGGTTTCAAATGGGAACGTGTTATGAACTTC
GAAGACGGTGGTGTTGTTACCGTTACCCAGGACTCCTCCCTGCAAGACGGTGAGTTCATCTACAAAGTTA
AACTGCGTGGTACCAACTTCCCGTCCGACGGTCCGGTTATGCAGAAAAAAACCATGGGTTGGGAAGCTTC
CACCGAACGTATGTACCCGGAAGACGGTGCTCTGAAAGGTGAAATCAAAATGCGTCTGAAACTGAAAGAC
GGTGGTCACTACGACGCTGAAGTTAAAACCACCTACATGGCTAAAAAACCGGTTCAGCTGCCGGGTGCTT
ACAAAACCGACATCAAACTGGACATCACCTCCCACAACGAAGACTACACCATCGTTGAACAGTACGAACG
TGCTGAAGGTCGTCACTCCACCGGTGCTTAATAACGCTGATAGTGCTAGTGTAGATCGCTACTAGAGCCA
GGCATCAAATAAAACGAAAGGCTCAGTCGAAAGACTGGGCCTTTCGTTTTATCTGTTGTTTGTCGGTGAA
CGCTCTCTACTAGAGTCACACTGGCTCACCTTCGGGTGGGCCTTTCTGCGTTTATATACTAGTAGCGGCC
GCTGCAGTCAGACCGTCTCAAGCTGAGCTCGCTGATCAGCCTCGACTGTGCCTTCTAGTTGCCAGCCATC
TGTTGTTTGCCCCTCCCCCGTGCCTTCCTTGACCCTGGAAGGTGCCACTCCCACTGTCCTTTCCTAATAA
AATGAGGAAATTGCATCGCATTGTCTGAGTAGGTGTCATTCTATTCTGGGGGGTGGGGTGGGGCAGGACA
GCAAGGGGGAGGATTGGGAAGACAATAGCAGGCATGCTGGGGATGCGGTGGGCTCTATGGCTTCTGAGGC
GGAAAGAACCTGCAGCCCAAGCTTGGCGTAATCATGGTCATAGCTGTTTCCTGTGTGAAATTGTTATCCG
CTCACAATTCCACACAACATACGAGCCGGAAGCATAAAGTGTAAAGCCTGGGGTGCCTAATGAGTGAGCT
AACTCACATTAATTGCGTTGCGCTCACTGCCCGCTTTCCAGTCGGGAAACCTGTCGTGCCAGCGGATCCG
CATCTCAATTAGTCAGCAACCATAGTCCCGCCCCTAACTCCGCCCATCCCGCCCCTAACTCCGCCCAGTT
CCGCCCATTCTCCGCCCCATGGCTGACTAATTTTTTTTATTTATGCAGAGGCCGAGGCCGCCTCGGCCTC
TGAGCTATTCCAGAAGTAGTGAGGAGGCTTTTTTGGAGGCCTAGGCTTTTGCAAAAAGCTAACTTGTTTA
TTGCAGCTTATAATGGTTACAAATAAAGCAATAGCATCACAAATTTCACAAATAAAGCATTTTTTTCACT
GCATTCTAGTTGTGGTTTGTCCAAACTCATCAATGTATCTTATCATGTCTGGATCCGCTGCATTAATGAA
TCGGCCAACGCGCGGGGAGAGGCGGTTTGCGTATTGGGCGCTCTTCCGCTTCCTCGCTCACTGACTCGCT
GCGCTCGGTCGTTCGGCTGCGGCGAGCGGTATCAGCTCACTCAAAGGCGGTAATACGGTTATCCACAGAA
TCAGGGGATAACGCAGGAAAGAACATGTGAGCAAAAGGCCAGCAAAAGGCCAGGAACCGTAAAAAGGCCG
CGTTGCTGGCGTTTTTCCATAGGCTCCGCCCCCCTGACGAGCATCACAAAAATCGACGCTCAAGTCAGAG
GTGGCGAAACCCGACAGGACTATAAAGATACCAGGCGTTTCCCCCTGGAAGCTCCCTCGTGCGCTCTCCT
GTTCCGACCCTGCCGCTTACCGCATACCTGTCCGCCTTTCTCCCTTCGGGAAGCGTGGCGCTTTCTCATA
GCTCACGCTGTAGGTATCTCAGTTCGGTGTAGGTCGTTCGCTCCAAGCTGGGCTGTGTGCACGAACCCCC
CGTTCAGCCCGACCGCTGCGCCTTATCCGGTAACTATCGTCTTGAGTCCAACCCGGTAAGACACGACTTA
TCGCCACTGGCAGCAGCCACTGGTAACAGGATTAGCAGAGCGAGGTATGTAGGCGGTGCTACAGAGTTCT
TGAAGTGGTGGCCTAACTACGGCTACACTAGAAGAACAGTATTTGGTATCTGCGCTCTGCTGAAGCCAGT
TACCTTCGGAAAAAGAGTTGGTAGCTCTTGATCCGGCAAACAAACCACCGCTGGTAGCGGTGGTTTTTTT
GTTTGCAAGCAGCAGATTACGCGCAGAAAAAAAGGATCTCAAGAAGATCCTTTGATCTTTTCTACGGGGT
CTGACGCTCAGTGGAACGAAAACTCACGTTAAGGGATTTTGGTCATGAGATTATCAAAAAGGATCTTCAC
CTAGATCCTTTTAAATTAAAAATGAAGTTTTAAATCAATCTAAAGTATATATGAGTAAACTTGGTCTGAC
AGTTACCAATGCTTAATCAGTGAGGCACCTATCTCAGCGATCTGTCTATTTCGTTCATCCATAGTTGCCT
GACTCCCCGTCGTGTAGATAACTACGATACGGGAGGGCTTACCATCTGGCCCCAGTGCTGCAATGATACC
GCGAGACCCACGCTCACCGGCTCCAGATTTATCAGCAATAAACCAGCCAGCCGGAAGGGCCGAGCGCAGA
AGTGGTCCTGCAACTTTATCCGCCTCCATCCAGTCTATTAATTGTTGCCGGGAAGCTAGAGTAAGTAGTT
CGCCAGTTAATAGTTTGCGCAACGTTGTTGCCATTGCTACAGGCATCGTGGTGTCACGCTCGTCGTTTGG
TATGGCTTCATTCAGCTCCGGTTCCCAACGATCAAGGCGAGTTACATGATCCCCCATGTTGTGCAAAAAA
GCGGTTAGCTCCTTCGGTCCTCCGATCGTTGTCAGAAGTAAGTTGGCCGCAGTGTTATCACTCATGGTTA
TGGCAGCACTGCATAATTCTCTTACTGTCATGCCATCCGTAAGATGCTTTTCTGTGACTGGTGAGTACTC
AACCAAGTCATTCTGAGAATAGTGTATGCGGCGACCGAGTTGCTCTTGCCCGGCGTCAATACGGGATAAT
ACCGCGCCACATAGCAGAACTTTAAAAGTGCTCATCATTGGAAAACGTTCTTCGGGGCGAAAACTCTCAA
GGATCTTACCGCTGTTGAGATCCAGTTCGATGTAACCCACTCGTGCACCCAACTGATCTTCAGCATCTTT
TACTTTCACCAGCGTTTCTGGGTGAGCAAAAACAGGAAGGCAAAATGCCGCAAAAAAGGGAATAAGGGCG
ACACGGAAATGTTGAATACTCATACTCTTCCTTTTTCAATGACCGCTTTGGAAAAACAAAGACTGTATTT
CCTGGAAATTAATGTTTATTCAATAAACTGTGTATTCAGCTATATTCACATAGTGGTGAGGCTGAAATGA
GGCGGGAAGAGGCGGTTGGGGCTTAATTATATCAATTTGGGTGGCCCCACAGCGCCTCCAAGGCGCCAGT
CCTGTTTTGACAAGTTGCCTCTGGAAGCCTCTCTTCTTTTTCTCCAGAGTAAGCGGAGGCCAGGGGCCCC
CGGCCTCTGCTTAATACTAAAAAAAACAGCTGTTGTCATAGTAATGATTGGGTGGAAACATTCCAGGCCT
GGGTGGAGAGGCTTTTTGCTTCCTCTTGCAAAACCACACTGACATTCCAGGCCTGGGTGGAGAGGCTTTT
TGCTTCCTCTTGCAAAACCACACTGCCCTCTGGAGGGCAGTTGCCTAGCAACTAATTAAAAGAGGATGTC
GCACGGCCAGCTGCGGTCAGTTAGTCACTTCCTGCTTAACTGACTTGACATTTTCTATTTTAAGAGTCGG
GAGGAAAATTACTGTGTTGGAGGCCCTCCGCCATCTTCTGAAGCTGAATCGAATTAACTTGTTTATTGCA
GCTTATAATGGTTACAAATAAAGCAATAGCATCACAAATTTCACAAATAAAGCATTTTTTTCACTGCATT
CTAGTTGTGGTTTGTCCAAACTCATCAATGTATCTTATCATGTCTGGATCTGATATCATCGTC
